Addgene plasmid #148468: pAc5.1B-lambdaN-HA-GST-DmNanos_116-163-L127DF130D-V5His6_AC
Purpose: Insect Expression of DmNanos_116-163-L127DF130D
Depositing lab: Elisa Izaurralde. Depositing organization: Max Planck Institute for Developmental Biology. Publication: Distinct modes of recruitment of the CCR4-NOT complex by Drosophila and vertebrate Nanos. Raisch T, Bhandari D, Sabath K, Helms S, Valkov E, Weichenrieder O, Izaurralde E. EMBO J. 2016 May 2;35(9):974-90. doi: 10.15252/embj.201593634. Epub 2016 Mar 11. PubMed 26968986.
Backbone
  Vector backbone: Unknown
  Vector type: Insect Expression
Growth in bacteria
  Bacterial resistance: Ampicillin, 100 μg/mL
  Growth temperature: 37°C
  Growth strain: DH5alpha
  Copy number: Low Copy
Gene/Insert
  Gene/Insert name: DmNanos_116-163-L127DF130D
  Species: D. melanogaster (fly)
  Entrez Gene: nos (a.k.a. Dmel_CG5637, CG5637, DRONANOS, Dmel\CG5637, Dronanos, NANOS, NOS, Nanos, Nos, l(3)07117, l(3)j3B6, l(3)j4B6, nNOS)
  Cloning method: Unknown
Terms and licenses: Academic/Nonprofit Terms; Industry Terms: Not Available to Industry
Depositor comments: sequence given by NCBI: NM_001275794.1; isoformB Uniprot.: A0A0B4KGY5-1 Plasmids from this collection were made available to the research community and donated after the lab closed. Please note that the sequence provided by the depositing laboratory may be theoretical/predicted or based on Sanger sequencing results. There may be discrepancies between sequencing results obtained by Addgene and the depositor sequence. If an Addgene verified sequence is not available, please contact before placing your order to request that our lab fully sequence the plasmid.
How to cite: pAc5.1B-lambdaN-HA-GST-DmNanos_116-163-L127DF130D-V5His6_AC was a gift from Elisa Izaurralde (Addgene plasmid # 148468 ; http://n2t.net/addgene:148468 ; RRID:Addgene_148468)
