[The description below was written by a language model from this plasmid's Addgene catalogue record and pLannotate feature annotations shown in this document.]
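Description:
pAc5.1B-lambdaN-HA-GST-DmNanos_116-163-L127DF130D-V5His6_AC is a 6,275 nt insect expression plasmid. Its name points to a pAc5.1B-type vector, although the catalogue lists the backbone as unknown. It is propagated in E. coli through a ColE1/pUC-type origin and selected with ampicillin via the bla gene and its own promoter. The origin is annotated as a high-copy type, whereas the catalogue describes the plasmid as low copy. A partial tetracycline resistance fragment and a short SV40 large T antigen fragment are also annotated. These appear to be backbone remnants rather than functional elements. No marker for selection in insect cells is annotated.

Expression is driven by the Drosophila melanogaster actin 5C promoter, a strong constitutive promoter commonly used in cultured fly cells such as S2 cells, and the transcript ends at an SV40 polyadenylation signal. The open reading frame encodes a multipart fusion. It begins with a short fragment of the bacteriophage lambda N protein, followed by an HA epitope, Schistosoma japonicum GST and residues 116–163 of Drosophila Nanos (isoform B numbering, per the depositor) carrying the L127D and F130D substitutions. A C-terminal V5 tag follows, and the name also indicates a His6 tag, which is not separately annotated.

The lambdaN peptide binds BoxB RNA hairpins, so fusions like this are typically used to tether a protein to a BoxB-containing reporter mRNA and measure effects on its translation or stability. GST probably stabilises the small Nanos peptide, and the epitope tags allow detection and pulldown. The associated study concerns how Nanos recruits the CCR4-NOT complex, so the double mutant is plausibly a variant designed to disrupt that interaction, but the record does not state this.
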