Features (pLannotate 1.2.2; 12 found; start..end, strand, type, name):
     56..2568    +  promoter       Ac5 promoter: Drosophila melanogaster actin 5C promoter
   2588..2653    +  CDS            N (fragment): REGN_LAMBD - Experimental evidence at protein level: Swiss-Prot protein existence level 1. Plays a role as a transcriptional antitermination factor that allows the virus to initiate its lytic phase. Activates expression of the delayed viral early genes by modifying host RNA polymerase (RNAP) into a form that is resistant to termination signals. This antitermination function requires the host NusA protein which serves to stabilize the interaction between antitermination protein N and host RNA polymerase. From Escherichia phage lambda (Bacteriophage lambda).
   2678..2704    +  CDS            3xHA (fragment): three tandem HA epitope tags
   2723..3376    +  CDS            GST26_SCHJA: Experimental evidence at protein level: Swiss-Prot protein existence level 1. GST isoenzymes appear to play a central role in the parasite detoxification system. Other functions are also suspected including a role in increasing the solubility of haematin in the parasite gut. From Schistosoma japonicum (Blood fluke).
   3395..3541    +  CDS            nos (fragment): NANOS_DROME - Experimental evidence at protein level: Swiss-Prot protein existence level 1. Maternal RNA-binding protein that is required for germ cells proliferation and self-renewal. Acts by forming a complex with pum and brat that regulates translation and mRNA stability. The complex binds to the Nanos Response Element (NRE), a 16 bp sequence in the hb mRNA 3'-UTR and prevents its translation. Controls posterior development. Rescuing factor for the abdominal defect of posterior group mutants. The other posterior group genes are not required for nanos function but rather play a role in local
   3560..3601    +  CDS            V5 tag: epitope tag from simian virus 5
   3701..3835    -  polyA_signal   SV40 poly(A) signal: SV40 polyadenylation signal
   3858..3942    -  CDS            large T antigen (fragment): large T antigen from SV40 (simian virus 40)
   3943..4413    +  CDS            TcR (fragment): tetracycline efflux protein; tet; confers resistance to tetracycline
   4457..5045    -  rep_origin     ori: high-copy-number ColE1/pMB1/pBR322/pUC origin of replication
   5216..6076    -  CDS            AmpR: β-lactamase; bla; confers resistance to ampicillin, carbenicillin, and related antibiotics
   6077..6181    -  promoter       AmpR promoter: bla
>Addgene plasmid #148468 | pAc5.1B-lambdaN-HA-GST-DmNanos_116-163-L127DF130D-V5His6_AC | depositor full sequence | sequence record 290916 | Full Sequence
CTTCAAGGAATTAATTCTATATTCTAAAAACACAAATGATACTTCTAAAAAAAATCATGAATGGCATCAA
CTCTGAATCAAATCTTTGCAGATGCACCTACTTCTCATTTCCACTGTCACATCATTTTTCCAGATCTCGC
TGCCTGTTATGTGGCCCACAAACCAAGACACGTTTTATGGCCATTAAAGCTGGCTGATCGTCGCCAAACA
CCAAATACATATCAATATGTACATTCGAGAAAGAAGCGATCAAAGAAGCGTCTTCGGGCGAGTAGGAGAA
TGCGGAGGAGAAGGAGAACGAGCTGATCTAGTATCTCTCCACAATCCAATGCCAACTGACCAACTGGCCA
TATTCGGAGCAATTTGAAGCCAATTTCCATCGCCTGGCGATCGCTCCATTCTTGGCTATATGTTTTTCAC
CGTTCCCGGGGCCATTTTCAAAGACTCGTCGGTAAGATAAGATTGTGTCACTCGCTGTCTCTCTTCATTT
GTCGAAGAATGCTGAGGAATTTCGCGATGACGTCGGCGAGTATTTTGAAGAATGAGAATAATTTGTATTT
ATACGAAAATCAGTTAGTGGAATTTTCTACAAAAACATGTTATCTATAGATAATTTTGTTGCAAAATATG
TTGACTATGACAAAGATTGTATGTATATACCTTTAATGTATTCTCATTTTCTTATGTATTTATAATGGCA
ATGATGATACTGATGATATTTTAAGATGATGCCAGACCACAGGCTGATTTCTGCGTCTTTTGCCGAACGC
AGTGCATGTGCGGTTGTTGTTTTTTGGAATAGTTTCAATTTTCGGACTGTCCGCTTTGATTTCAGTTTCT
TGGCTTATTCAAAAAGCAAAGTAAAGCCAAAAAAGCGAGATGGCAATACCAAATGCGGCAAAACGGTAGT
GGAAGGAAAGGGGTGCGGGGCAGCGGAAGGAAGGGTGGGGCGGGGCGTGGCGGGGTCTGTGGCTGGGCGC
GACGTCACCGACGTTGGAGCCACTCCTTTGACCATGTGTGCGTGTGTGTATTATTCGTGTCTCGCCACTC
GCCGGTTGTTTTTTTCTTTTTATCTCGCTCTCTCTAGCGCCATCTCGTACGCATGCTCAACGCACCGCAT
GTTGCCGTGTCCTTTATGCGTCATTTTGGCTCGAAATAGGCAATTATTTAAACAAAGATTAGTCAACGAA
AACGCTAAAATAAATAAGTCTACAATATGGTTACTTATTGCCATGTGTGTGCAGCCAACGATAGCAACAA
AAGCAACAACACAGTGGCTTTCCCTCTTTCACTTTTTGTTTGCAAGCGCGTGCGAGCAAGACGGCACGAC
CGGCAAACGCAATTACGCTGACAAAGAGCAGACGAAGTTTTGGCCGAAAAACATCAAGGCGCCTGATACG
AATGCATTTGCAATAACAATTGCGATATTTAATATTGTTTATGAAGCTGTTTGACTTCAAAACACACAAA
AAAAAAAATAAAACAAATTATTTGAAAGAGAATTAGGAATCGGACAGCTTATCGTTACGGGCTAACAGCA
CACCGAGACGAAATAGCTTACCTGACGTCACAGCCTCTGGAAGAACTGCCGCCAAGCAGAGAGAGAGAGA
AAAAGAGGGAGAGCAGCTTAGACCGCATGTGCTTGTGTGTGAGGCGTCTCTCTCTTCGTCTCCTGTTTGC
GCAAACGCATAGACTGCACTGAGAAAATCGATTACCTATTTTTTATGAATGAATATTTGCACTATTACTA
TTCAAAACTATTAAGATAGCAATCACATTCAATAGCCAAATACTATACCACCTGAGCGATGCAACGAAAT
GATCAATTTGAGCAAAAATGCTGCATATTTAGGACGGCATCATTATAGAAATGCTTCTTGCTGTGTACTT
TTCTCTCGTCTGGCAGCTGTTTCGCCGTTATTGTTAAAACCGGCTTAAGTTAGGTGTGTTTTCTACGACT
AGTGATGCCCCTACTAGAAGATGTGTGTTGCACAAATGTCCCTGAATAACCAATTTGAAGTGCAGATAGC
AGTAAACGTAAGCTAATATGAATATTATTTAACTGTAATGTTTTAATATCGCTGGACATTACTAATAAAC
CCACTATAAACACATGTACATATGTATGTTTTGGCATACAATGAGTAGTTGGGGAAAAAATGTGTAAAAG
CACCGTGACCATCACAGCATAAAGATAACCAGCTGAAGTATCGAATATGAGTAACCCCCAAATTGAATCA
CATGCCGCAACTGATAGGACCCATGGAAGTACACTCTTCATGGCGATATACAAGACACACACAAGCACGA
ACACCCAGTTGCGGAGGAAATTCTCCGTAAATGAAAACCCAATCGGCGAACAATTCATACCCATATATGG
TAAAAGTTTTGAACGCGACTTGAGAGCGGAGAGCATTGCGGCTGATAAGGTTTTAGCGCTAAGCGGGCTT
TATAAAACGGGCTGCGGGACCAGTTTTCATATCACTACCGTTTGAGTTCTTGTGCTGTGTGGATACTCCT
CCCGACACAAAGCCGCTCCATCAGCCAGCAGTCGTCTAATCCAGAGACCCCGGATCGGGGTACCAACATG
GACGCACAAACACGACGACGTGAGCGTCGCGCTGAGAAACAAGCTCAATGGAAAGCTGCAAACGGTGGAT
CTCCTCCACATATGGCTTACCCATACGATGTTCCAGATTACGCTCCTCCAAGCTTGAATTCTATGTCCCC
TATACTAGGTTATTGGAAAATTAAGGGCCTTGTGCAACCCACTCGACTTCTTTTGGAATATCTTGAAGAA
AAATATGAAGAGCATTTGTATGAGCGCGATGAAGGTGATAAATGGCGAAACAAAAAGTTTGAATTGGGTT
TGGAGTTTCCCAATCTTCCTTATTATATTGATGGTGATGTTAAATTAACACAGTCTATGGCCATCATACG
TTATATAGCTGACAAGCACAACATGTTGGGTGGTTGTCCAAAAGAGCGTGCAGAGATTTCAATGCTTGAA
GGAGCGGTTTTGGATATTAGATACGGTGTTTCGAGAATTGCATATAGTAAAGACTTTGAAACTCTCAAAG
TTGATTTTCTTAGCAAGCTACCTGAAATGCTGAAAATGTTCGAAGATCGTTTATGTCATAAAACATATTT
AAATGGTGATCATGTAACCCATCCTGACTTCATGTTGTATGACGCTCTTGATGTTGTTTTATACATGGAC
CCAATGTGCCTGGATGCGTTCCCAAAATTAGTTTGTTTTAAAAAACGTATTGAAGCTATCCCACAAATTG
ATAAGTACTTGAAATCCAGCAAGTATATAGCATGGCCTTTGCAGGGCTGGCAAGCCACGTTTGGTGGTGG
CGACCATCCTCCAAAATCGGTAGGCGGCCGCAGTCACCAGCAAACGGACGAGATTGCGCGATCCGATAAA
ATCGATGCGCAGGTGACGACGGGCGCAGCAGAAAATGCGGCTGGCTCGATGCAGGATGTGATGCAGGAGT
TCGCGACCAATGGCTATGCCAGCGATGATCTCGGTAATCTAGAGGGCCCGCGGTTCGAAGGTAAGCCTAT
CCCTAACCCTCTCCTCGGTCTCGATTCTACGCGTACCGGTCATCATCACCATCACCATTGAGTTTAAACC
CGCTGATCAGCCTCGACTGTGCCTTCTAAGGCCTGAGCTCGCTGATCAGCCTCGATCGAGGATCCAGACA
TGATAAGATACATTGATGAGTTTGGACAAACCACAACTAGAATGCAGTGAAAAAAATGCTTTATTTGTGA
AATTTGTGATGCTATTGCTTTATTTGTAACCATTATAAGCTGCAATAAACAAGTTAACAACAACAATTGC
ATTCATTTTATGTTTCAGGTTCAGGGGGAGGTGTGGGAGGTTTTTTAAAGCAAGTAAAACCTCTACAAAT
GTGGTATGGCTGATTATGATCAGTCGACCGATGCCCTTGAGAGCCTTCAACCCAGTCAGCTCCTTCCGGT
GGGCGCGGGGCATGACTATCGTCGCCGCACTTATGACTGTCTTCTTTATCATGCAACTCGTAGGACAGGT
GCCGGCAGCGCTCTGGGTCATTTTCGGCGAGGACCGCTTTCGCTGGAGCGCGACGATGATCGGCCTGTCG
CTTGCGGTATTCGGAATCTTGCACGCCCTCGCTCAAGCCTTCGTCACTGGTCCCGCCACCAAACGTTTCG
GCGAGAAGCAGGCCATTATCGCCGGCATGGCGGCCGACGCGCTGGGCTACGTCTTGCTGGCGTTCGCGAC
GCGAGGCTGGATGGCCTTCCCCATTATGATTCTTCTCGCTTCCGGCGGCATCGGGATGCCCGCGTTGCAG
GCCATGCTGTCCAGGCAGGTAGATGACGACCATCAGGGACAGCTTCAAGGATCGCTCGCGGCTCTTACCA
GCCAGCAAAAGGCCAGGAACCGTAAAAAGGCCGCGTTGCTGGCGTTTTTCCATAGGCTCCGCCCCCCTGA
CGAGCATCACAAAAATCGACGCTCAAGTCAGAGGTGGCGAAACCCGACAGGACTATAAAGATACCAGGCG
TTTCCCCCTGGAAGCTCCCTCGTGCGCTCTCCTGTTCCGACCCTGCCGCTTACCGGATACCTGTCCGCCT
TTCTCCCTTCGGGAAGCGTGGCGCTTTCTCAATGCTCACGCTGTAGGTATCTCAGTTCGGTGTAGGTCGT
TCGCTCCAAGCTGGGCTGTGTGCACGAACCCCCCGTTCAGCCCGACCGCTGCGCCTTATCCGGTAACTAT
CGTCTTGAGTCCAACCCGGTAAGACACGACTTATCGCCACTGGCAGCAGCCACTGGTAACAGGATTAGCA
GAGCGAGGTATGTAGGCGGTGCTACAGAGTTCTTGAAGTGGTGGCCTAACTACGGCTACACTAGAAGGAC
AGTATTTGGTATCTGCGCTCTGCTGAAGCCAGTTACCTTCGGAAAAAGAGTTGGTAGCTCTTGATCCGGC
AAACAAACCACCGCTGGTAGCGGTGGTTTTTTTGTTTGCAAGCAGCAGATTACGCGCAGAAAAAAAGGAT
CTCAAGAAGATCCTTTGATCTTTTCTACGGGGTCTGACGCTCAGTGGAACGAAAACTCACGTTAAGGGAT
TTTGGTCATGAGATTATCAAAAAGGATCTTCACCTAGATCCTTTTAAATTAAAAATGAAGTTTTAAATCA
ATCTAAAGTATATATGAGTAAACTTGGTCTGACAGTTACCAATGCTTAATCAGTGAGGCACCTATCTCAG
CGATCTGTCTATTTCGTTCATCCATAGTTGCCTGACTCCCCGTCGTGTAGATAACTACGATACGGGAGGG
CTTACCATCTGGCCCCAGTGCTGCAATGATACCGCGAGACCCACGCTCACCGGCTCCAGATTTATCAGCA
ATAAACCAGCCAGCCGGAAGGGCCGAGCGCAGAAGTGGTCCTGCAACTTTATCCGCCTCCATCCAGTCTA
TTAATTGTTGCCGGGAAGCTAGAGTAAGTAGTTCGCCAGTTAATAGTTTGCGCAACGTTGTTGCCATTGC
TGCAGGCATCGTGGTGTCACGCTCGTCGTTTGGTATGGCTTCATTCAGCTCCGGTTCCCAACGATCAAGG
CGAGTTACATGATCCCCCATGTTGTGCAAAAAAGCGGTTAGCTCCTTCGGTCCTCCGATCGTTGTCAGAA
GTAAGTTGGCCGCAGTGTTATCACTCATGGTTATGGCAGCACTGCATAATTCTCTTACTGTCATGCCATC
CGTAAGATGCTTTTCTGTGACTGGTGAGTACTCAACCAAGTCATTCTGAGAATAGTGTATGCGGCGACCG
AGTTGCTCTTGCCCGGCGTCAACACGGGATAATACCGCGCCACATAGCAGAACTTTAAAAGTGCTCATCA
TTGGAAAACGTTCTTCGGGGCGAAAACTCTCAAGGATCTTACCGCTGTTGAGATCCAGTTCGATGTAACC
CACTCGTGCACCCAACTGATCTTCAGCATCTTTTACTTTCACCAGCGTTTCTGGGTGAGCAAAAACAGGA
AGGCAAAATGCCGCAAAAAAGGGAATAAGGGCGACACGGAAATGTTGAATACTCATACTCTTCCTTTTTC
AATATTATTGAAGCATTTATCAGGGTTATTGTCTCATGAGCGGATACATATTTGAATGTATTTAGAAAAA
TAAACAAATAGGGGTTCCGCGCACATTTCCCCGAAAAGTGCCACCTGACGTCTAAGAAACCATTATTATC
ATGACATTAACCTATAAAAATAGGCGTATCACGAGGCCCTTTCGT
